>Addgene plasmid #63312 | pFusX2-30 | depositor partial sequence | sequence record 105142 | pFusX2_CTC  original sequence
AGTCTTAAGCGTCTCCCTGACCCCGGACCAAGTGGTGGCTATCGCCAGCCACGATGGCGGCAAGCAAGCG
CTCGAAACGGTGCAGCGGCTGTTGCCGGTGCTGTGCCAGGACCATGGCCTGACCCCGGACCAAGTGGTGG
CTATCGCCAGCAACGGTGGCGGCAAGCAAGCGCTCGAAACGGTGCAGCGGCTGTTGCCGGTGCTGTGCCA
GGACCATGGCCTGACTCCGGACCAAGTGGTGGCTATCGCCAGCCACGATGGCGGCAAGCAAGCGCTCGAA
ACGGTGCAGCGGCTGTTGCCGGTGCTGTGCCAGGACCATGGCGAGACGTC
