>Addgene plasmid #63312 | pFusX2-30 | depositor partial sequence | sequence record 105143 | FusX2
CGTCTCCCTGACCCCGGACCAAGTGGTGGCTATCGAGACCGGCGCCGCTACGGGCGCGTCCCATTCGCCA
TTCAGGCTGCGCAACTGTTGGGAAGGGCGATCGGTGCGGGCTCTTCGCTATTACGCCAGCTGGCGAAAGG
GGGATGTGCTGCAAGGCGATTAAGTTGGGAACGCCAGGGTTTTCCCAGTCACGACGTTGTAAAACGACGG
CCAGTGAGCGCGCGTAATCGACTCACTATAGGGCGAATTGGGTACCGGGCCCCCCCTCGAGGTCCTCCAG
CTTTTGTTCCCTTTAGTGAGGGTTAATTGCGCGCTTGGCGTAATCATGGTCATAGCTGTTTCCTGTGTGA
AATTGTTATCCGCTCACAATTCCACACAACATACGAGCCGGAAGCATAAAGTGTAAAGCCTGGGGTGCCT
AATGAGTGAGCTAACTCACATTAATTGCGTTGCGCTCACTGCCCGCTTTCCACCGGTGGTCTCTGGCGGC
AAGCAAGCGCTCGAAACGGTGCAGCGGCTGTTGCCGGTGCTGTGCCAGGACCATGGCGAGACGTCTAGAC
CAGCCAGGACAGAAATGCCTCGACTTCGCTGCTACCCAAGGTTGCCGGGTGACGCACACCGTGGAAACGG
ATGAAGGCACGAACCCAGTGGACATAAGCCTGTTCGGTTCGTAAGCTGTAATGCAAGTAGCGTATGCGCT
CACGCAACTGGTCCAGAACCTTGACCGAACGCAGCGGTGGTAACGGCGCAGTGGCGGTTTTCATGGCTTG
TTATGACTGTTTTTTTGGGGTACAGTCTATGCCTCGGGCATCCAAGCAGCAAGCGCGTTACGCCGTGGGT
CGATGTTTGATGTTATGGAGCAGCAACGATGTTACGCAGCAGGGCAGTCGCCCTAAAACAAAGTTAAACA
TTATGAGGGAAGCGGTGATCGCCGAAGTATCGACTCAACTATCAGAGGTAGTTGGCGTCATCGAGCGCCA
TCTCGAACCGACGTTGCTGGCCGTACATTTGTACGGCTCCGCAGTGGATGGCGGCCTGAAGCCACACAGT
GATATTGATTTGCTGGTTACGGTGACCGTAAGGCTTGATGAAACAACGCGGCGAGCTTTGATCAACGACC
TTTTGGAAACTTCGGCTTCCCCTGGAGAGAGCGAGATTCTCCGCGCTGTAGAAGTCACCATTGTTGTGCA
CGACGACATCATTCCGTGGCGTTATCCAGCTAAGCGCGAACTGCAATTTGGAGAATGGCAGCGCAATGAC
ATTCTTGCAGGTATCTTCGAGCCAGCCACGATCGACATTGATCTGGCTATCTTGCTGACAAAAGCAAGAG
AACATAGCGTTGCCTTGGTAGGTCCAGCGGCGGAGGAACTCTTTGATCCGGTTCCTGAACAGGATCTATT
TGAGGCGCTAAATGAAACCTTAACGCTATGGAACTCGCCGCCCGACTGGGCTGGCGATGAGCGAAATGTA
GTGCTTACGTTGTCCCGCATTTGGTACAGCGCAGTAACCGGCAAAATCGCGCCGAAGGATGTCGCTGCCG
ACTGGGCAATGGAGCGCCTGCCGGCCCAGTATCAGCCCGTCATACTTGAAGCTAGACAGGCTTATCTTGG
ACAAGAAGAAGATCGCTTGGCCTCGCGCGCAGATCAGTTGGAAGAATTTGTCCACTACGTGAAAGGCGAG
ATCACCAAGGTAGTCGGCAAATAACCCTCGAGCCACCCATGACCAAAATCCCTTAACGTGAGTTACGCGT
CGTTCCACTGAGCGTCAGACCCCGTAGAAAAGATCAAAGGATCTTCTTGAGATCCTTTTTTTCTGCGCGT
AATCTGCTGCTTGCAAACAAAAAAACCACCGCTACCAGCGGTGGTTTGTTTGCCGGATCAAGAGCTACCA
ACTCTTTTTCCGAAGGTAACTGGCTTCAGCAGAGCGCAGATACCAAATACTGTCCTTCTAGTGTAGCCGT
AGTTAGGCCACCACTTCAAGAACTCTGTAGCACCGCCTACATACCTCGCTCTGCTAATCCTGTTACCAGT
GGCTGCTGCCAGTGGCGATAAGTCGTGTCTTACCGGGTTGGACTCAAGACGATAGTTACCGGATAAGGCG
CAGCGGTCGGGCTGAACGGGGGGTTCGTGCACACAGCCCAGCTTGGAGCGAACGACCTACACCGAACTGA
GATACCTACAGCGTGAGCATTGAGAAAGCGCCACGCTTCCCGAAGGGAGAAAGGCGGACAGGTATCCGGT
AAGCGGCAGGGTCGGAACAGGAGAGCGCACGAGGGAGCTTCCAGGGGGAAACGCCTGGTATCTTTATAGT
CCTGTCGGGTTTCGCCACCTCTGACTTGAGCGTCGATTTTTGTGATGCTCGTCAGGGGGGCGGAGCCTAT
GGAAAAACGCCAGCAACGCGGCCTTTTTACGGTTCCTGGCCTTTTGCTGGCCTTTTGCTCACATGTTCTT
TCCTGCGTTATCCCCTGATTCTGTGGATAACCGTATTACCGCCTTTGAGTGAGCTGATACCGCTCGCCGC
AGCCGAACGACCGAGCGCAGCGAGTCAGTGAGCGAGGAAGCGGAAGAGCGCCCAATACGCAAACCGCCTC
TCCCCGCGCGTTGGCCGATTCATTAATGCAGCTGGCACGACAGGTTTCCCGACTGGAAAGCGGGCAGTGA
GCGCAACGCAATTAATACGCGTACCGCTAGCCAGGAAGAGTTTGTAGAAACGCAAAAAGGCCATCCGTCA
GGATGGCCTTCTGCTTAGTTTGATGCCTGGCAGTTTATGGCGGGCGTCCTGCCCGCCACCCTCCGGGCCG
TTGCTTCACAACGTTCAAATCCGCTCCCGGCGGATTTGTCCTACTCAGGAGAGCGTTCACCGACAAACAA
CAGATAAAACGAAAGGCCCAGTCTTCCGACTGAGCCTTTCGTTTTATTTGATGCCTGGCAGTTCCCTACT
CTCGCGTTAACGCTAGCATGGATGTTTTCCCAGTCACGACGTTGTAAAACGACGGCCAGTCTTAAG
