>Addgene plasmid #63312 | pFusX2-30 | addgene partial sequence | sequence record 114238 | pCR8_R1 5'-cgaaccgaacaggcttatgt-3'
CGTCACCCGGCAACCTTGGGTAGCAGCGAAGTCGAGGCATTTCTGTCCTGGCTGGTCTAGACGTCTCGCC
ATGGTCCTGGCACAGCACCGGCAACAGCCGCTGCACCGTTTCGAGCGCTTGCTTGCCGCCATCGTGGCTG
GCGATAGCCACCACTTGGTCCGGAGTCAGGCCATGGTCCTGGCACAGCACCGGCAACAGCCGCTGCACCG
TTTCGAGCGCTTGCTTGCCGCCACCGTTGCTGGCGATAGCCACCACTTGGTCCGGGGTCAGGCCATGGTC
CTGGCACAGCACCGGCAACAGCCGCTGCACCGTTTCGAGCGCTTGCTTGCCGCCATCGTGGCTGGCGATA
GCCACCACTTGGTCCGGGGTCAGGGAGACGCTTAAGACTGGCCGTCGTTTTACAACGTCGTGACTGGGAA
AACATCCATGCTAGCGTTAACGCGAGAGTAGGGAACTGCCAGGCATCAAATAAAACGAAAGGCTCAGTCG
GAAGACTGGGCCTTTCGTTTTATCTGTTGTTTGTCGGTGAACGCTCTCCTGAGTAGGACAAATCCGCCGG
GAGCGGATTTGAACGTTGTGAAGCAACGGCCCGGAGGGTGGCGGGCAGGACGCCCGCCATAAACTGCCAG
GCATCAAACTAAGCAGAAGGCCATCCTGACGGATGGCCTTTTTGCGTTTCTACAAACTCTTCCTGGCTAG
CGGTACGCGTATTAATTGCGTT
