[The description below was written by a language model from this plasmid's Addgene catalogue record.]
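Description:
pFusX2-30 is a library component plasmid from the FusX system, a one-step assembly platform for building TALE and TALEN DNA-binding arrays. It is built on the FusX2 backbone (recorded as about 3 kb without insert), is maintained in E. coli as a high-copy plasmid, and is selected with spectinomycin. No feature table is supplied with the record, so the specific origin of replication and the exact arrangement of elements in the backbone are not stated. The listed sequencing primers carry pCR8-type names, which hints at related flanking sequence but is not confirmed by the record.

The insert is a synthetic trimer of TALE repeats carrying the repeat-variable diresidues HD, NG and HD. Under the standard TALE code, HD recognises cytosine and NG recognises thymine, so this module specifies the triplet CTC, as reflected in its alternative name X2_CTC. The "X2" position designation means the trimer occupies RVD positions 4 to 6 of the final array. The insert was introduced through BsaI sites that were destroyed during cloning, consistent with Golden Gate-style construction using a type IIS enzyme that cuts outside its recognition site to leave defined overhangs.

In use, a plasmid such as this one is picked from the set of pre-assembled trimer modules for its position according to the desired target sequence, then combined with modules for the other positions and a receiver vector to generate a complete TALE repeat domain. It carries no expression cassette described in the record and serves as an assembly intermediate rather than a functional nuclease construct.
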