Addgene plasmid #63312: pFusX2-30
Purpose: Encodes RVD positions 4-6 in TALEN assembly
Depositing lab: Stephen Ekker. Depositing organization: Mayo Foundation for Medical Education and Research. Publication: FusX: A rapid one-step TALE assembly system for genome science. Ma AC, McNulty MS, Tanya PL, Jarryd CM, Martinez-Galvez G, Argue DP, Lee HB, Urban MD, Bullard CE, Blackburn PR, Man TK, Clark KJ, Ekker SC. Hum Gene Ther. 2016 Jun;27(6):451-63. doi: 10.1089/hum.2015.172 PubMed 26854857.
Backbone
  Vector backbone: FusX2
  Backbone size w/o insert (bp): 3006
  Vector type: TALEN
Growth in bacteria
  Bacterial resistance: Spectinomycin, 50 μg/mL
  Growth temperature: 37°C
  Growth strain: DH5alpha
  Copy number: High Copy
Gene/Insert
  Gene/Insert name: HD NG HD (alt name: X2_CTC)
  Species: Synthetic
  Mutation: none
  Cloning method: Restriction Enzyme; 5′ cloning site BsaI (destroyed during cloning); 3′ cloning site BsaI (destroyed during cloning)
  Sequencing primers: 5′ pCR8_F1; 3′ pCR8_R1
Terms and licenses: Academic/Nonprofit Terms; Industry Terms: Not Available to Industry
How to cite: pFusX2-30 was a gift from Stephen Ekker (Addgene plasmid # 63312 ; http://n2t.net/addgene:63312 ; RRID:Addgene_63312)
